Addgene plasmid #228864: pLV_3XHA-ATP6V1B2
Purpose: Stable expression of V-ATPase subunit ATP6V1B2 with N-terminal 3xHA
Depositing lab: Wilhelm Palm. Depositing organization: Deutsches Krebsforschungszentrum (DKFZ). Publication: Direct control of lysosomal catabolic activity by mTORC1 through regulation of V-ATPase assembly. Ratto E, Chowdhury SR, Siefert NS, Schneider M, Wittmann M, Helm D, Palm W. Nat Commun. 2022 Aug 17;13(1):4848. doi: 10.1038/s41467-022-32515-6. PubMed 35977928.
Backbone
  Vector backbone: pLV-Ef1a-IRES Blast
  Backbone manufacturer: Addgene #85133
  Backbone size w/o insert (bp): 8567
  Total vector size (bp): 10151
  Vector type: Lentiviral
  Selectable markers: Blasticidin
Growth in bacteria
  Bacterial resistance: Ampicillin, 100 μg/mL
  Growth temperature: 30°C
  Growth strain: NEB Stable
  Copy number: High Copy
Gene/Insert
  Gene/Insert name: ATP6V1B2
  Species: H. sapiens (human)
  Insert size (bp): 1626
  Entrez Gene: ATP6V1B2 (a.k.a. ATP6B1B2, ATP6B2, DOOD, HO57, VATB, VPP3, Vma2, ZLS2)
  Tag / fusion protein: 3xHA (N terminal on insert)
  Cloning method: Gibson Cloning
  Sequencing primers: 5′ TGAGTGGGTGGAGACTGAAG; 3′ CTTCGGCCAGTAACGTTAGG
Terms and licenses: Academic/Nonprofit Terms; Industry Terms: Not Available to Industry
How to cite: pLV_3XHA-ATP6V1B2 was a gift from Wilhelm Palm (Addgene plasmid # 228864 ; http://n2t.net/addgene:228864 ; RRID:Addgene_228864)
