[The description below was written by a language model from this plasmid's Addgene catalogue record and pLannotate feature annotations shown in this document.]
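Description:
pLV_3XHA-ATP6V1B2 is a lentiviral transfer plasmid of about 10.2 kb, built by Gibson cloning on the pLV-Ef1a-IRES Blast backbone, for stable expression of the human V-ATPase subunit ATP6V1B2 carrying an N-terminal 3xHA epitope tag. In bacteria it is maintained through a high-copy ColE1/pUC-type origin and selected with ampicillin via the β-lactamase gene. Residual lac promoter/operator elements and a lacI fragment in the backbone are cloning-vector remnants.

The viral portion, annotated on the reverse strand of the sequenced record, contains the standard HIV-1-derived elements needed for packaging and transduction: two LTR-derived repeats (both annotated as truncated LTRs with adjacent nef fragments), the Ψ packaging signal with a partial gag sequence, the Rev response element for Rev-dependent nuclear export of the genomic RNA, and the cPPT/CTS, which aids nuclear import of the reverse-transcribed genome. Between these, the human EF-1α core promoter with its intron A drives a single bicistronic transcript. The 3xHA tag is fused directly upstream of the ATP6V1B2 coding sequence, followed by an EMCV IRES and the blasticidin S deaminase gene (bsr). Blasticidin resistance is therefore translated from the same mRNA as the tagged subunit, which links selection to transgene expression. A WPRE downstream enhances transcript stability and expression, and an SV40 polyadenylation signal lies outside the LTR.

ATP6V1B2 is a non-catalytic subunit of the peripheral V1 sector of the vacuolar proton ATPase, which acidifies intracellular compartments such as lysosomes. The HA tag allows detection or immunopurification of the subunit in stably transduced mammalian cells, consistent with the associated work on mTORC1 regulation of V-ATPase assembly.
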