Features (pLannotate 1.2.2; 24 found; start..end, strand, type, name):
    206..321     -  misc_feature   cPPT/CTS: central polypurine tract and central termination sequence of HIV-1 (lacking the first T)
    336..436     -  CDS            Rev (fragment): human immunodeficiency virus 1 (HIV-1) Rev protein; rev; enhances nuclear export of unspliced and incompletely spliced viral mRNAs
    813..1046    -  misc_feature   RRE: The Rev response element (RRE) of HIV-1 allows for Rev-dependent mRNA export from the nucleus to the cytoplasm.
   1221..1559    -  CDS            HIV-1 gag (fragment): gag protein from human immunodeficiency virus 1; gag
   1543..1668    -  misc_feature   HIV-1 Ψ: packaging signal of human immunodeficiency virus type 1
   1715..1972    -  LTR            5' LTR (truncated): truncated 5' long terminal repeat (LTR) from HIV-1
   2020..2349    -  CDS            nef (fragment): NEF_HV1BR - Experimental evidence at protein level: Swiss-Prot protein existence level 1. Extracellular Nef protein targets CD4(+) T-lymphocytes for apoptosis by interacting with CXCR4 surface receptors (PubMed:14990729). From Human immunodeficiency virus type 1 group M subtype B (isolate BRU/LAI) (HIV-1).
   2516..2650    -  polyA_signal   SV40 poly(A) signal: SV40 polyadenylation signal
   2698..2802    +  promoter       AmpR promoter: bla
   2803..3663    +  CDS            AmpR: β-lactamase; bla; confers resistance to ampicillin, carbenicillin, and related antibiotics
   3834..4422    +  rep_origin     ori: high-copy-number ColE1/pMB1/pBR322/pUC origin of replication
   4605..4697    +  CDS            lacI (fragment): lac repressor; lacI; The lac repressor binds to the lac operator to inhibit transcription in E. coli. This inhibition can be relieved by adding lactose or isopropyl-β-D-thiogalactopyranoside (IPTG).
   4710..4731    +  protein_bind   CAP binding site: CAP binding activates transcription in the presence of cAMP. E. coli catabolite activator protein
   4746..4776    +  promoter       lac promoter: promoter for the E. coli lac operon
   4784..4800    +  protein_bind   lac operator: The lac repressor binds to the lac operator to inhibit transcription in E. coli. This inhibition can be relieved by adding lactose or isopropyl-β-D-thiogalactopyranoside (IPTG). lac repressor encoded by lacI
   4952..5209    -  LTR            5' LTR (truncated): truncated 5' long terminal repeat (LTR) from HIV-1
   5257..5775    -  CDS            nef (fragment): NEF_HV1BR - Experimental evidence at protein level: Swiss-Prot protein existence level 1. Extracellular Nef protein targets CD4(+) T-lymphocytes for apoptosis by interacting with CXCR4 surface receptors (PubMed:14990729). From Human immunodeficiency virus type 1 group M subtype B (isolate BRU/LAI) (HIV-1).
   5792..6380    -  misc_feature   WPRE: woodchuck hepatitis virus posttranscriptional regulatory element
   6407..6826    -  CDS            bsr: BSR_BACCE - Experimental evidence at protein level: Swiss-Prot protein existence level 1. Catalyzes the deamination of the cytosine moiety of the antibiotics blasticidin S, cytomycin and acetylblasticidin S. From Bacillus cereus.
   6835..7396    -  misc_feature   IRES: internal ribosome entry site (IRES) of the encephalomyocarditis virus (EMCV)
   7496..9025    -  CDS            ATP6V1B2: VATB2_HUMAN - Also known as ATP6B2, VPP3. Experimental evidence at protein level: Swiss-Prot protein existence level 1. Non-catalytic subunit of the V1 complex of vacuolar(H+)- ATPase (V-ATPase), a multisubunit enzyme composed of a peripheral complex (V1) that hydrolyzes ATP and a membrane integral complex (V0) that translocates protons (By similarity). V-ATPase is responsible for acidifying and maintaining the pH of intracellular compartments and in some cell types, is targeted to the plasma membrane, where it is responsible for acidifying the extracellular environment (PubMed:32001091). In r
   9026..9115    -  CDS            3xHA: three tandem HA epitope tags
   9129..10067   -  intron         EF-1α intron A: intron upstream of the start codon of human EF-1α
  10068..128     -  promoter       EF-1α core promoter (across the origin): core promoter for human elongation factor EF-1α
>Addgene plasmid #228864 | pLV_3XHA-ATP6V1B2 | addgene full sequence | sequence record 454344 | Addgene NGS Result
AAAAAGGCGGAGCCAGTACACGACATCACTTTCCCAGTTTACCCCGCGCCACCTTCTCTAGGCACCGGTT
CAATTGCCGACCCCTCCCCCCAACTTCTCGGGGACTGTGGGCGATGTGCGCTCTGCCCACTGACGGGCAC
CTCGAGTGAAGACGAAAGGGCCTCATCGATAAACTGGATCTCTGCTGTCCCTGTAATAAACCCGAAAATT
TTGAATTTTTGTAATTTGTTTTTGTAATTCTTTAGTTTGTATGTCTGTTGCTATTATGTCTACTATTCTT
TCCCCTGCACTGTACCCCCCAATCCCCCCTTTTCTTTTAAAGGCGATACCGTCGAGATCCGTTCACTAAT
CGAATGGATCTGTCTCTGTCTCTCTCTCCACCTTCTTCTTCTATTCCTTCGGGCCTGTCGGGTCCCCTCG
GGGTTGGGAGGTGGGTCTGAAACGATAATGGTGAATATCCCTGCCTAACTCTATTCACTATAGAAAGTAC
AGCAAAAACTATTCTTAAACCTACCAAGCCTCCTACTATCATTATGAATAATTTTATATACCACAGCCAA
TTTGTTATGTTAAACCAATTCCACAAACTTGCCCATTTATCTAATTCCAATAATTCTTGTTCATTCTTTT
CTTGCTGGTTTTGCGATTCTTCAATTAAGGAGTGTATTAAGCTTGTGTAATTGTTAATTTCTCTGTCCCA
CTCCATCCAGGTCGTGTGATTCCAAATCTGTTCCAGAGATTTATTACTCCAACTAGCATTCCAAGGCACA
GCAGTGGTGCAAATGAGTTTTCCAGAGCAACCCCAAATCCCCAGGAGCTGTTGATCCTTTAGGTATCTTT
CCACAGCCAGGATTCTTGCCTGGAGCTGCTTGATGCCCCAGACTGTGAGTTGCAACAGATGCTGTTGCGC
CTCAATAGCCCTCAGCAAATTGTTCTGCTGCTGCACTATACCAGACAATAATTGTCTGGCCTGTACCGTC
AGCGTCATTGACGCTGCGCCCATAGTGCTTCCTGCTGCTCCCAAGAACCCAAGGAACAAAGCTCCTATTC
CCACTGCTCTTTTTTCTCTCTGCACCACTCTTCTCTTTGCCTTGGTGGGTGCTACTCCTAATGGTTCAAT
TTTTACTACTTTATATTTATATAATTCACTTCTCCAATTGTCCCTCATATCTCCTCCTCCAGGTCTGAAG
ATCAGCGGCCGGCCGCTTGCTGTGCGGTGGTCTTACTTTTGTTTTGCTCTTCCTCTATCTTGTCTAAAGC
TTCCTTGGTGTCTTTTATCTCTATCCTTTGATGCACACAATAGAGGGTTGCTACTGTATTATATAATGAT
CTAAGTTCTTCTGATCCTGTCTGAAGGGATGGTTGTAGCTGTCCCAGTATTTGTCTACAGCCTTCTGATG
TTTCTAACAGGCCAGGATTAACTGCGAATCGTTCTAGCTCCCTGCTTGCCCATACTATATGTTTTAATTT
ATATTTTTTCTTTCCCCCTGGCCTTAACCGAATTTTTTCCCATCGCGATCTAATTCTCCCCCGCTTAATA
CTGACGCTCTCGCACCCATCTCTCTCCTTCTAGCCTCCGCTAGTCAAAATTTTTGGCGTACTCACCAGTC
GCCGCCCCTCGCCTCTTGCCGTGCGCGCTTCAGCAAGCCGAGTCCTGCGTCGAGAGAGCTCCTCTGGTTT
CCCTTTCGCTTTCAAGTCCCTGTTCGGGCGCCACTGCTAGAGATTTTCCACACTGACTAAAAGGGTCTGA
GGGATCTCTAGTTACCAGAGTCACACAACAGACGGGCACACACTACTTGAAGCACTCAAGGCAAGCTTTA
TTGAGGCTTAAGCAGTGGGTTCCCTAGTTAGCCAGAGAGCTCCCAGGCTCAGATCTGGTCTAACCAGAGA
GACCCAGTACAGGCAAAAAGCAGCTGCTTATATGCAGGATCTGAGGGCTCGCCACTCCCCAGTCCCGCCC
AGGCCACGCCTCCCTGGAAAGTCCCCAGCGGAAAGTCCCTTGTAGCAAGCTCGATATCAGCAGTTCTTGA
AGTACTCCGGATGCAGCTCTCGGGCCACGTGATGAAATGCTAGGCGGCTGTCAAACCTCCACTCTAACAC
TTCTCTCTCCGGGTCATCCATCCCATGCAGGCTCACAGGGTGTAACAAGCTGGTGTTCTCTCCTTTATTG
GCCTCTTCTACCTTATCTGGCTCAACTGGTACTAGCTTGTAGCACCATCCAAAGGTCAGTGGATATCTGA
CCCCTGGCCCTGGTGTGTAGTTCTGCTAATCAGGGAAGTAGCCTTGTGTGTGGTAGATCCACAGATCAAG
GATATCTTGTCTTCTTTGGGAGTGAATTAGCCCTTCCAACTACTAAGTTTGTAGTACATATTTAACAAAT
ACAATTTCTTTAAAATGAAAATAATTCAGAGGAATCACAGGTTTAGAGTAAATGAAACCACAGGTAATTG
GCAGTGGTAATAGGGTATGGGGTGGGAAGTTTGGGATGATTTTGGTTAGCTTGAGTTATCCAGTTGATCC
AGACATGATAAGATACATTGATGAGTTTGGACAAACCACAACTAGAATGCAGTGAAAAAAATGCTTTATT
TGTGAAATTTGTGATGCTATTGCTTTATTTGTAACCATTATAAGCTGCAATAAACAAGTTGATCTCCCGA
TCCGTCGACGTCAGGTGGCACTTTTCGGGGAAATGTGCGCGGAACCCCTATTTGTTTATTTTTCTAAATA
CATTCAAATATGTATCCGCTCATGAGACAATAACCCTGATAAATGCTTCAATAATATTGAAAAAGGAAGA
GTATGAGTATTCAACATTTCCGTGTCGCCCTTATTCCCTTTTTTGCGGCATTTTGCCTTCCTGTTTTTGC
TCACCCAGAAACGCTGGTGAAAGTAAAAGATGCTGAAGATCAGTTGGGTGCACGAGTGGGTTACATCGAA
CTGGATCTCAACAGCGGTAAGATCCTTGAGAGTTTTCGCCCCGAAGAACGTTTTCCAATGATGAGCACTT
TTAAAGTTCTGCTATGTGGCGCGGTATTATCCCGTATTGACGCCGGGCAAGAGCAACTCGGTCGCCGCAT
ACACTATTCTCAGAATGACTTGGTTGAGTACTCACCAGTCACAGAAAAGCATCTTACGGATGGCATGACA
GTAAGAGAATTATGCAGTGCTGCCATAACCATGAGTGATAACACTGCGGCCAACTTACTTCTGACAACGA
TCGGAGGACCGAAGGAGCTAACCGCTTTTTTGCACAACATGGGGGATCATGTAACTCGCCTTGATCGTTG
GGAACCGGAGCTGAATGAAGCCATACCAAACGACGAGCGTGACACCACGATGCCTGTAGCAATGGCAACA
ACGTTGCGCAAACTATTAACTGGCGAACTACTTACTCTAGCTTCCCGGCAACAATTAATAGACTGGATGG
AGGCGGATAAAGTTGCAGGACCACTTCTGCGCTCGGCCCTTCCGGCTGGCTGGTTTATTGCTGATAAATC
TGGAGCCGGTGAGCGTGGGTCTCGCGGTATCATTGCAGCACTGGGGCCAGATGGTAAGCCCTCCCGTATC
GTAGTTATCTACACGACGGGGAGTCAGGCAACTATGGATGAACGAAATAGACAGATCGCTGAGATAGGTG
CCTCACTGATTAAGCATTGGTAACTGTCAGACCAAGTTTACTCATATATACTTTAGATTGATTTAAAACT
TCATTTTTAATTTAAAAGGATCTAGGTGAAGATCCTTTTTGATAATCTCATGACCAAAATCCCTTAACGT
GAGTTTTCGTTCCACTGAGCGTCAGACCCCGTAGAAAAGATCAAAGGATCTTCTTGAGATCCTTTTTTTC
TGCGCGTAATCTGCTGCTTGCAAACAAAAAAACCACCGCTACCAGCGGTGGTTTGTTTGCCGGATCAAGA
GCTACCAACTCTTTTTCCGAAGGTAACTGGCTTCAGCAGAGCGCAGATACCAAATACTGTTCTTCTAGTG
TAGCCGTAGTTAGGCCACCACTTCAAGAACTCTGTAGCACCGCCTACATACCTCGCTCTGCTAATCCTGT
TACCAGTGGCTGCTGCCAGTGGCGATAAGTCGTGTCTTACCGGGTTGGACTCAAGACGATAGTTACCGGA
TAAGGCGCAGCGGTCGGGCTGAACGGGGGGTTCGTGCACACAGCCCAGCTTGGAGCGAACGACCTACACC
GAACTGAGATACCTACAGCGTGAGCTATGAGAAAGCGCCACGCTTCCCGAAGGGAGAAAGGCGGACAGGT
ATCCGGTAAGCGGCAGGGTCGGAACAGGAGAGCGCACGAGGGAGCTTCCAGGGGGAAACGCCTGGTATCT
TTATAGTCCTGTCGGGTTTCGCCACCTCTGACTTGAGCGTCGATTTTTGTGATGCTCGTCAGGGGGGCGG
AGCCTATGGAAAAACGCCAGCAACGCGGCCTTTTTACGGTTCCTGGCCTTTTGCTGGCCTTTTGCTCACA
TGTTCTTTCCTGCGTTATCCCCTGATTCTGTGGATAACCGTATTACCGCCTTTGAGTGAGCTGATACCGC
TCGCCGCAGCCGAACGACCGAGCGCAGCGAGTCAGTGAGCGAGGAAGCGGAAGAGCGCCCAATACGCAAA
CCGCCTCTCCCCGCGCGTTGGCCGATTCATTAATGCAGCTGGCACGACAGGTTTCCCGACTGGAAAGCGG
GCAGTGAGCGCAACGCAATTAATGTGAGTTAGCTCACTCATTAGGCACCCCAGGCTTTACACTTTATGCT
TCCGGCTCGTATGTTGTGTGGAATTGTGAGCGGATAACAATTTCACACAGGAAACAGCTATGACCATGAT
TACGCCAAGCTCTAGCTAGAGGTCGACGGTAAACGCTAGCAATGTCAAGGCCTCTCACTCTCTGATATTC
ATTTCTTTGCAAGTTATAAATACTGAATAATAAGATGACATGAACTACTACTGCTAGAGATTTTCCACAC
TGACTAAAAGGGTCTGAGGGATCTCTAGTTACCAGAGTCACACAACAGACGGGCACACACTACTTGAAGC
ACTCAAGGCAAGCTTTATTGAGGCTTAAGCAGTGGGTTCCCTAGTTAGCCAGAGAGCTCCCAGGCTCAGA
TCTGGTCTAACCAGAGAGACCCAGTACAGGCAAAAAGCAGCTGCTTATATGCAGGATCTGAGGGCTCGCC
ACTCCCCAGTCCCGCCCAGGCCACGCCTCCCTGGAAAGTCCCCAGCGGAAAGTCCCTTGTAGCAAGCTCG
ATATCAGCAGTTCTTGAAGTACTCCGGATGCAGCTCTCGGGCCACGTGATGAAATGCTAGGCGGCTGTCA
AACCTCCACTCTAACACTTCTCTCTCCGGGTCATCCATCCCATGCAGGCTCACAGGGTGTAACAAGCTGG
TGTTCTCTCCTTTATTGGCCTCTTCTACCTTATCTGGCTCAACTGGTACTAGCTTGTAGCACCATCCAAA
GGTCAGTGGATATCTGACCCCTGGCCCTGGTGTGTAGTTCTGCTAATCAGGGAAGTAGCCTTGTGTGTGG
TAGATCCACAGATCAAGGATATCTTGTCTTCGTTGGGAGTGAATTAGCCCTTCCAGTCCCCTCTTTTCTT
TTAAAAAGTGGCTAAGATCTACAGCTGCCTTGTAAGTCATTGGTCTTAAAGGTACCTGAGGTGTGACTGG
AAAACCCACCTCCTCCTCCTCTTGTGCTTCTAGCCAGGCACAATCAGCATTGGTAGCTGCTGTATTGCTA
CTTGTGATTGCTCCATGTTTTTCTAGGTCTCGACTGCAGAATTAATTCCAGGCGGGGAGGCGGCCCAAAG
GGAGATCCGACTCGTCTGAGGGCGAAGGCGAAGACGCGGAAGAGGCCGCAGAGCCGGCAGCAGGCCGCGG
GAAGGAAGGTCCGCTGGATTGAGGGCCGAAGGGACGTAGCAGAAGGACGTCCCGCGCAGAATCCAGGTGG
CAACACAGGCGAGCAGCCATGGAAAGGACGTCAGCTTCCCCGACAACACCACGGAATTGTCAGTGCCCAA
CAGCCGAGCCCCTGTCCAGCAGCGGGCAAGGCAGGCGGCGATGAGTTCCGCCGTGGCAATAGGGAGGGGG
AAAGCGAAAGTCCCGGAAAGGAGCTGACAGGTGGTGGCAATGCCCCAACCAGTGGGGGTTGCGTCAGCAA
ACACAGTGCACACCACGCCACGTTGCCTGACAACGGGCCACAACTCCTCATAAAGAGACAGCAACCAGGA
TTTATACAAGGAGGAGAAAATGAAAGCCATACGGGAAGCAATAGCATGATACAAAGGCATTAAAGCAGCG
TATCCACATAGCGTAAAAGGAGCAACATAGTTAAGAATACCAGTCAATCTTTCACAAATTTTGTAATCCA
GAGGTTGATTGTTCCAGACGCGCCCCGCCCGGGTTAATTTCGGGTATATTTGAGTGGAATGAGTTCTTCA
ATCGTAGTTTTGACTAACTTGCCATTCATTTCTATTAACACAAAACAATCTGGTGCATAGTCTGAAATCA
ACTCCCTACACATACCACAAGGACTTACCACTCGAATACTTCTATCTACTTCGTCAGAATAAGGGTGTCT
AACAGCTACAATCGTGTCAAAATCCTTTTGTCCATTCGAAACTGCACTACCAATCGCAATGGCTTCTGCA
CAAACAGTTACTCGTCCTATATACGCTTCAATATGTACTGCCGAAATGATTTCTCCTGTTTTCGTACGAA
TTGCCGCTCCCACATGATGTTTATTATCCTCATAAAGCATTGTAATCTTCTCTGTCGCTACTTCTACTAA
TTCTAGATCTTGTTGAGAAATGTTAAATGTTTTCATGACCATGGTATTATCGTGTTTTTCAAAGGAAAAC
CACGTCCCCGTGGTTCGGGGGGCCTAGACGTTTTTTTAACCTCGACTAAACACATGTAAAGCATGTGCAC
CGAGGCCCCAGATCAGATCCCATACAATGGGGTACCTTCTGGGCATCCTTCAGCCCCTTGTTGAATACGC
TTGAGGAGAGCCATTTGACTCTTTCCACAACTATCCAACTCACAACGTGGCACTGGGGTTGTGCCGCCTT
TGCAGGTGTATCTTATACACGTGGCTTTTGGCCGCAGAGGCACCTGTCGCCAGGTGGGGGGTTCCGCTGC
CTGCAAAGGGTCGCTACAGACGTTGTTTGTCTTCAAGAAGCTTCCAGAGGAACTGCTTCCTTCACGACAT
TCAACAGACCTTGCATTCCTTTGGCGAGAGGGGAAAGACCCCTAGGAATGCTCGTCAAGAAGACAGGGCC
AGGTTTCCGGGCCCTCACATTGCCAAAAGACGGCAATATGGTGGAAAATAACATATAGACAAACGCACAC
CGGCCTTATTCCAAGCGGCTTCGGCCAGTAACGTTAGGGGGGGGGGGCGGAATTGATCCCGCTAGAGGGA
AACCGTTGCTAGCTTAAGTTAGTTAACAATTGTTACCGCGGCCCGTCGACTCTAGAGCGGCCGCCCTCGA
GGCTAATGCTTTGCAGAGTCTCGAGGGTAAAATTCGCTGAGGGTGCTCTGAGGGATTCTCTTCAGCATTT
CTTTGGGGAAGATTCGGAGTAGCTGCCAGCCAATGTCCAAAGTCTCAAAGACAGTGCGATTTTCGTAAGG
ACCCTGAGCAATGAAGTTCCTCTCAAACTTCTGCAGAAATTCCAAGTAGAGAAGATCATCTGAGGTAAGG
GCTTCTTCTCCAACGACAGCTTTCATGGCTTGCACATCCTTTCCAATAGCATAGCACGCATATAGCTGGT
TAGATACATCGGCATGATCCTTCCTGGTCATCCCTTCTCCAATAGCAGACTTCATTAACCGTGATAGTGA
GGGCAGCACATTGATAGGTGGATAAATCTGTCTGTTGTGCAGCTGTCTGTCCACATAGATCTGCCCCTCT
GTAATGTAGCCAGTCAAGTCTGGGATGGGGTGAGTGATATCATCATTAGGCATGGTTAGAATAGGGATTT
GAGTAATCGAGCCGTTTCTCCCTTCCACTCGCCCAGCGCGTTCATATATCGTGGCTAAATCTGTATACAT
GTAACCTGGAAAACCTCGTCGACCAGGTACCTCTTCCCTGGCTGCTGAAACCTCTCGAAGTGCTTCAGCA
TAAGAACTCATGTCTGTTAGAATAACCAATACATGTTTCTCACATTGGTACGCCAGAAATTCAGCTGTGG
TTAGAGCCAGGCGAGGAGTGATAATTCGCTCAATGGTTGGGTCATTAGCCAAGTTCAAAAAGAGGCAGAC
ATTGTCCATTGAGCCATTTTCTTCAAAGTCAGATTTGAAGAACCGGGCAGTTTCCATGTTTACACCCATA
GCAGCAAATACAATTGCAAAATTTTCCTCACTGTAGTCTACTACATCTTTGGATTTCTTTACCAAACCAG
CCTGGCGACAGATCTGAGCTGCAATCTCATTGTGTGGTAGCCCAGCAGCAGAGAAGATAGGAATTTTCTG
CCCCCTAGCAATACTGTTCATCCCATCGATGGCCGAAATGCCAGTCTGAATCATTTCCTCTGGGTAGATT
CGACATTGAGGGTTGATTGGCTGACCCATGATATCAAGGAAGTCTTCGGCCAGTACAACAGGACCTCTGT
CAATGGGTTTTCCCGATCCATTGAATACCCGACCAAGCATATCCTCAGACACCGGTGTTCGGAGAATATC
CCCAGTAAACTCACAGGACGTTTTCTTAGCATCTATACCTGAAGTCCCTTCAAATACCTGAACTACTGCC
TTGGAACCACTAACTTCCAGAACTTGCCCACTTCTCTTTGTGCCATCCGGTAAGGTCAAATGGACAATTT
CAGCATACCTGGGAAACTTAACATGATCTAAGATCACTAGTGGACCATTGACTCCAGATACTGTCTTGTA
TGTGAGGCGAGGCTGGGAGAGGTAGTTCCGACTGACTGCCAGCGCCTGCTCCCGAGCTCCCACCGCCGGC
CCACCGGTGGGCACGGGTAGCTCGGGTGCGGCCCCGTTGACAATCCCCCGCATCGCCCGCAGCGCAGCGT
AATCTGGAACGTCATATGGATAGGATCCTGCATAGTCCGGGACGTCATAGGGATAGCCCGCATAGTCAGG
AACATCGTATGGGTACATCTCACGACACCTGAAATGGAAGAAAAAAACTTTGAACCACTGTCTGAGGCTT
GAGAATGAACCAAGATCCAAACTCAAAAAGGGCAAATTCCAAGGAGAATTACATCAAGTGCCAAGCTGGC
CTAACTTCAGTCTCCACCCACTCAGTGTGGGGAAACTCCATCGCATAAAACCCCTCCCCCCAACCTAAAG
ACGACGTACTCCAAAAGCTCGAGAACTAATCGAGGTGCCTGGACGGCGCCCGGTACTCCGTGGAGTCACA
TGAAGCGACGGCTGAGGACGGAAAGGCCCTTTTCCTTTGTGTGGGTGACTCACCCGCCCGCTCTCCCGAG
CGCCGCGTCCTCCATTTTGAGCTCCCTGCAGCAGGGCCGGGAAGCGGCCATCTTTCCGCTCACGCAACTG
GTGCCGACCGGGCCAGCCTTGCCGCCCAGGGCGGGGCGATACACGGCGGCGCGAGGCCAGGCACCAGAGC
AGGCCGGCCAGCTTGAGACTACCCCCGTCCGATTCTCGGTGGCCGCGCTCGCAGGCCCCGCCTCGCCGAA
CATGTGCGCTGGGACGCACGGGCCCCGTCGCCGCCCGCGGCCCCAAAAACCGAAATACCAGTGTGCAGAT
CTTGGCCCGCATTTACAAGACTATCTTGCCAGAAAAAAAGCGTCGCAGCAGGTCATCAAAAATTTTAAAT
GGCTAGAGACTTATCGAAAGCAGCGAGACAGGCGCGAAGGTGCCACCAGATTCGCACGCGGCGGCCCCAG
CGCCCAGGCCAGGCCTCAACTCAAGCACGAGGCGAAGGGGCTCCTTAAGCGCAAGGCCTCGAACTCTCCC
ACCCACTTCCAACCCGAAGCTCGGGATCAAGAATCACGTACTGCAGCCAGGTGGAAGTAATTCAAGGCAC
GCAAGGGCCATAACCCGTAAAGAGGCCAGGCCCGCGGGAACCACACACGGCACTTACCTGTGTTCTGGCG
GCAAACCCGTTGCGAAAAAGAACGTTCACGGCGACTACTGCACTTATATACGGTTCTCCCCCACCCTCGG
G
